>Addgene plasmid #140288 | pAptamerCassette-EGFP | addgene full sequence | sequence record 313671 | Addgene NGS Result
CGTTACATAACTTACGGTAAATGGCCCGCCTGGCTGACCGCCCAACGACCCCCGCCCATTGACGTCAATA
ATGACGTATGTTCCCATAGTAACGCCAATAGGGACTTTCCATTGACGTCAATGGGTGGAGTATTTACGGT
AAACTGCCCACTTGGCAGTACATCAAGTGTATCATATGCCAAGTACGCCCCCTATTGACGTCAATGACGG
TAAATGGCCCGCCTGGCATTATGCCCAGTACATGACCTTATGGGACTTTCCTACTTGGCAGTACATCTAC
GTATTAGTCATCGCTATTACCATGGTGATGCGGTTTTGGCAGTACATCAATGGGCGTGGATAGCGGTTTG
ACTCACGGGGATTTCCAAGTCTCCACCCCATTGACGTCAATGGGAGTTTGTTTTGGCACCAAAATCAACG
GGACTTTCCAAAATGTCGTAACAACTCCGCCCCATTGACGCAAATGGGCGGTAGGCGTGTACGGTGGGAG
GTCTATATAAGCAGAGCTGGTTTAGTGAACCGTCAGATCCGCTAGCGGATCCTAATACGACTCACTATAA
CCGGTCGCCACCATGGTGAGCAAGGGCGAGGAGCTGTTCACCGGGGTGGTGCCCATCCTGGTCGAGCTGG
ACGGCGACGTAAACGGCCACAAGTTCAGCGTGTCCGGCGAGGGCGAGGGCGATGCCACCTACGGCAAGCT
GACCCTGAAGTTCATCTGCACCACCGGCAAGCTGCCCGTGCCCTGGCCCACCCTCGTGACCACCCTGACC
TACGGCGTGCAGTGCTTCAGCCGCTACCCCGACCACATGAAGCAGCACGACTTCTTCAAGTCCGCCATGC
CCGAAGGCTACGTCCAGGAGCGCACCATCTTCTTCAAGGACGACGGCAACTACAAGACCCGCGCCGAGGT
GAAGTTCGAGGGCGACACCCTGGTGAACCGCATCGAGCTGAAGGGCATCGACTTCAAGGAGGACGGCAAC
ATCCTGGGGCACAAGCTGGAGTACAACTACAACAGCCACAACGTCTATATCATGGCCGACAAGCAGAAGA
ACGGCATCAAGGTGAACTTCAAGATCCGCCACAACATCGAGGACGGCAGCGTGCAGCTCGCCGACCACTA
CCAGCAGAACACCCCCATCGGCGACGGCCCCGTGCTGCTGCCCGACAACCACTACCTGAGCACCCAGTCC
GCCCTGAGCAAAGACCCCAACGAGAAGCGCGATCACATGGTCCTGCTGGAGTTCGTGACCGCCGCCGGGA
TCACTCTCGGCATGGACGAGCTGTACAAGTAAAGCGGCCGCGACTCTAGATCATAATCAGCCATACCACA
TTTGTAGAGGTTTTACTTGCTTTAAAAAACCTCCCACACCTCCCCCTGAACCTGAAACATAAAATGAATG
CAATTGTTGTTGTTAACTTGTTTATTGCAGCTTATAATGGTTACAAATAAAGCAATAGCATCACAAATTT
CACAAATAAAGCATTTTTTTCACTGCATTCTAGTTGTGGTTTGTCCAAACTCATCAATGTATCTTAAGGC
GTAAATTGTAAGCGTTAATATTTTGTTAAAATTCGCGTTAAATTTTTGTTAAATCAGCTCATTTTTTAAC
CAATAGGCCGAAATCGGCAAAATCCCTTATAAATCAAAAGAATAGACCGAGATAGGGT
[37 nt withheld, positions 1669-1705]
AAAGAACGTGGACTCCAACGTCAAAGG
[49 nt withheld, positions 1733-1781]
T
[91 nt withheld, positions 1783-1873]
G
[124 nt withheld, positions 1875-1998]
CAGGTGGCACTTTTCGGGGAAATGTGCGCGGAACCCCTATTTGTTTATTTTTCTAAATACATTCAAATAT
GTATCCGCTCATGAGACAATAACCCTGATAAATGCTTCAATAATATTGAAAAAGGAAGAGTCCTGAGGCG
GAAAGAACCAGCTGTGGAATGTGTGTCAGTTAGGGTGTGGAAAGTCCCCAGGCTCCCCAGCAGGCAGAAG
TATGCAAAGCATGCATCTCAATTAGTCAGCAACCAGGTGTGGAAAGTCCCCAGGCTCCCCAGCAGGCAGA
AGTATGCAAAGCATGCATCTCAATTAGTCAGCAACCATAGTCCCGCCCCTAACTCCGCCCATCCCGCCCC
TAACTCCGCCCAGTTCCGCCCATTCTCCGCCCCATGGCTGACTAATTTTTTTTATTTATGCAGAGGCCGA
GGCCGCCTCGGCCTCTGAGCTATTCCAGAAGTAGTGAGGAGGCTTTTTTGGAGGCCTAGGCTTTTGCAAA
GATCGATCAAGAGACAGGATGAGGATCGTTTCGCATGATTGAACAAGATGGATTGCACGCAGGTTCTCCG
GCCGCTTGGGTGGAGAGGCTATTCGGCTATGACTGGGCACAACAGACAATCGGCTGCTCTGATGCCGCCG
TGTTCCGGCTGTCAGCGCAGGGGCGCCCGGTTCTTTTTGTCAAGACCGACCTGTCCGGTGCCCTGAATGA
ACTGCAAGACGAGGCAGCGCGGCTATCGTGGCTGGCCACGACGGGCGTTCCTTGCGCAGCTGTGCTCGAC
GTTGTCACTGAAGCGGGAAGGGACTGGCTGCTATTGGGCGAAGTGCCGGGGCAGGATCTCCTGTCATCTC
ACCTTGCTCCTGCCGAGAAAGTATCCATCATGGCTGATGCAATGCGGCGGCTGCATACGCTTGATCCGGC
TACCTGCCCATTCGACCACCAAGCGAAACATCGCATCGAGCGAGCACGTACTCGGATGGAAGCCGGTCTT
GTCGATCAGGATGATCTGGACGAAGAGCATCAGGGGCTCGCGCCAGCCGAACTGTTCGCCAGGCTCAAGG
CGAGCATGCCCGACGGCGAGGATCTCGTCGTGACCCATGGCGATGCCTGCTTGCCGAATATCATGGTGGA
AAATGGCCGCTTTTCTGGATTCATCGACTGTGGCCGGCTGGGTGTGGCGGACCGCTATCAGGACATAGCG
TTGGCTACCCGTGATATTGCTGAAGAGCTTGGCGGCGAATGGGCTGACCGCTTCCTCGTGCTTTACGGTA
TCGCCGCTCCCGATTCGCAGCGCATCGCCTTCTATCGCCTTCTTGACGAGTTCTTCTGAGCGGGACTCTG
GGGTTCGAAATGACCGACCAAGCGACGCCCAACCTGCCATCACGAGATTTCGATTCCACCGCCGCCTTCT
ATGAAAGGTTGGGCTTCGGAATCGTTTTCCGGGACGCCGGCTGGATGATCCTCCAGCGCGGGGATCTCAT
GCTGGAGTTCTTCGCCCACCCTAGGGGGAGGCTAACTGAAACACGGAAGGAGACAATACCGGAAGGAACC
CGCGCTATGACGGCAATAAAAAGACAGAATAAAACGCACGGTGTTGGGTCGTTTGTTCATAAACGCGGGG
TTCGGTCCCAGGGCTGGCACTCTGTCGATACCCCACCGAGACCCCATTGGGGCCAATACGCCCGCGTTTC
TTCCTTTTCCCCACCCCACCCCCCAAGTTCGGGTGAAGGCCCAGGGCTCGCAGCCAACGTCGGGGCGGCA
GGCCCTGCCATAGCCTCAGGTTACTCATATATACTTTAGATTGATTTAAAACTTCATTTTTAATTTAAAA
GGATCTAGGTGAAGATCCTTTTTGATAATCTCATGACCAAAATCCCTTAACGTGAGTTTTCGTTCCACTG
AGCGTCAGACCCCGTAGAAAAGATCAAAGGATCTTCTTGAGATCCTTTTTTTCTGCGCGTAATCTGCTGC
TTGCAAACAAAAAAACCACCGCTACCAGCGGTGGTTTGTTTGCCGGATCAAGAGCTACCAACTCTTTTTC
CGAAGGTAACTGGCTTCAGCAGAGCGCAGATACCAAATACTGTTCTTCTAGTGTAGCCGTAGTTAGGCCA
CCACTTCAAGAACTCTGTAGCACCGCCTACATACCTCGCTCTGCTAATCCTGTTACCAGTGGCTGCTGCC
AGTGGCGATAAGTCGTGTCTTACCGGGTTGGACTCAAGACGATAGTTACCGGATAAGGCGCAGCGGTCGG
GCTGAACGGGGGGTTCGTGCACACAGCCCAGCTTGGAGCGAACGACCTACACCGAACTGAGATACCTACA
GCGTGAGCTATGAGAAAGCGCCACGCTTCCCGAAGGGAGAAAGGCGGACAGGTATCCGGTAAGCGGCAGG
GTCGGAACAGGAGAGCGCACGAGGGAGCTTCCAGGGGGAAACGCCTGGTATCTTTATAGTCCTGTCGGGT
TTCGCCACCTCTGACTTGAGCGTCGATTTTTGTGATGCTCGTCAGGGGGGCGGAGCCTATGGAAAAACGC
CAGCAACGCGGCCTTTTTACGGTTCCTGGCCTTTTGCTGGCCTTTTGCTCACATGTTCTTTCCTGCGTTA
TCCCCTGATTCTGTGGATAACCGTATTACCGCCATGCATTAGTTATTAATAGTAATCAATTACGGGGTCA
TTAGTTCATAGCCCATATATGGAGTTCCG
Features (pLannotate 1.2.2; 15 found; start..end, strand, type, name):
      1..304     +  enhancer       CMV enhancer: human cytomegalovirus immediate early enhancer
    305..508     +  promoter       CMV promoter: human cytomegalovirus (CMV) immediate early promoter
    543..559     +  promoter       T7 promoter (fragment): promoter for bacteriophage T7 RNA polymerase
    573..1292    +  CDS            EGFP: the original enhanced GFP (Yang et al., 1996) mammalian codon-optimized
   1309..1392    +  CDS            large T antigen (fragment): large T antigen from SV40 (simian virus 40)
   1415..1536    +  polyA_signal   SV40 poly(A) signal: SV40 polyadenylation signal
   1570..1998    -  rep_origin     f1 ori (sequence partly withheld): f1 bacteriophage origin of replication; arrow indicates direction of (+) strand synthesis
   2025..2129    +  promoter       AmpR promoter: bla
   2131..2488    +  promoter       SV40 promoter: SV40 enhancer and early promoter
   2523..3317    +  CDS            NeoR/KanR: aminoglycoside phosphotransferase from Tn5; aph(3')-II (or nptII); confers resistance to neomycin, kanamycin, and G418 (Geneticin®)
   3338..3490    +  CDS            ble (fragment): BLE_KLEPN - Experimental evidence at protein level: Swiss-Prot protein existence level 1. Binding protein with a strong affinity to the bleomycin family of antibiotics. Binds to CL990; an antimitotic-antibiotic compound. From Klebsiella pneumoniae.
   3549..3596    +  polyA_signal   HSV TK poly(A) signal: herpes simplex virus thymidine kinase polyadenylation signal (Cole and Stacy, 1985)
   3687..3703    -  polyA_signal   bGH poly(A) signal (fragment): bovine growth hormone polyadenylation signal
   3925..4513    +  rep_origin     ori: high-copy-number ColE1/pMB1/pBR322/pUC origin of replication
   4628..4687    +  enhancer       CMV enhancer (fragment): human cytomegalovirus immediate early enhancer
