[The description below was written by a language model from this plasmid's Addgene catalogue record and pLannotate feature annotations shown in this document.]
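Description:
pAptamerCassette-EGFP is a mammalian expression and synthetic biology plasmid built on the Clontech pEGFP-N1 backbone, deposited as an empty backbone for making protein-responsive mRNA switches. It is propagated in E. coli as a high-copy plasmid from a ColE1/pUC-type origin and also carries an f1 phage origin. A single NeoR/KanR gene (Tn5 aminoglycoside phosphotransferase) serves both hosts. It is preceded by a bacterial bla-type promoter for kanamycin selection in bacteria and by the SV40 enhancer/early promoter for G418 selection in mammalian cells, and it is terminated by the HSV TK polyadenylation signal. Short annotated fragments of ble, SV40 large T antigen and the bGH poly(A) signal appear to be partial sequence matches, not functional elements.

The expression unit consists of the CMV immediate early enhancer and promoter, a fragment annotated as a T7 promoter, the mammalian codon-optimized EGFP coding sequence and the SV40 poly(A) signal. Only a short interval separates the T7 promoter fragment from the EGFP start. No aptamer or other insert is annotated there, consistent with the catalogue listing of an empty backbone. The name and stated purpose suggest that a protein-binding RNA motif is meant to be placed in the 5′ untranslated region upstream of EGFP, so that binding of the target protein changes translation of the reporter. However, the record does not describe the cloning sites or the exact insertion position. The T7 promoter sequence hints that the cassette could serve as a template for in vitro transcription of switch mRNAs, alongside CMV-driven expression from transfected plasmid, but the record does not state this. EGFP fluorescence would provide the readout of switch activity in mammalian cells.
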