Addgene plasmid #140288: pAptamerCassette-EGFP
Purpose: Backbone for making protein-responsive mRNA switches
Depositing lab: Hirohide Saito. Depositing organization: Kyoto University, Center for iPS Cell Research and Application. Publication: Synthetic mRNA devices that detect endogenous proteins and distinguish mammalian cells. Kawasaki S, Fujita Y, Nagaike T, Tomita K, Saito H. Nucleic Acids Res. 2017 May 19. doi: 10.1093/nar/gkx298. PubMed 28525643.
Backbone
  Vector backbone: pEGFP-N1
  Backbone manufacturer: Clontech
  Vector type: Mammalian Expression, Synthetic Biology
  Selectable markers: Neomycin (select with G418)
Growth in bacteria
  Bacterial resistance: Kanamycin, 50 μg/mL
  Growth temperature: 37°C
  Growth strain: DH5alpha
  Copy number: High Copy
Gene/Insert
  Gene/Insert name: Empty backbone
  Species: Empty backbone
Terms and licenses: Academic/Nonprofit Terms; Industry Terms: Not Available to Industry
How to cite: pAptamerCassette-EGFP was a gift from Hirohide Saito (Addgene plasmid # 140288 ; http://n2t.net/addgene:140288 ; RRID:Addgene_140288)
